>Addgene plasmid #204695 | pcDNA5-FRT/TO-mNeonGreen-BRD4-NUT(MIN) | addgene full sequence | sequence record 405171 | Addgene NGS Result
GACGGATCGGGAGATCTCCCGATCCCCTATGGTGCACTCTCAGTACAATCTGCTCTGATGCCGCATAGTT
AAGCCAGTATCTGCTCCCTGCTTGTGTGTTGGAGGTCGCTGAGTAGTGCGCGAGCAAAATTTAAGCTACA
ACAAGGCAAGGCTTGACCGACAATTGCATGAAGAATCTGCTTAGGGTTAGGCGTTTTGCGCTGCTTCGCG
ATGTACGGGCCAGATATACGCGTTGACATTGATTATTGACTAGTTATTAATAGTAATCAATTACGGGGTC
ATTAGTTCATAGCCCATATATGGAGTTCCGCGTTACATAACTTACGGTAAATGGCCCGCCTGGCTGACCG
CCCAACGACCCCCGCCCATTGACGTCAATAATGACGTATGTTCCCATAGTAACGCCAATAGGGACTTTCC
ATTGACGTCAATGGGTGGAGTATTTACGGTAAACTGCCCACTTGGCAGTACATCAAGTGTATCATATGCC
AAGTACGCCCCCTATTGACGTCAATGACGGTAAATGGCCCGCCTGGCATTATGCCCAGTACATGACCTTA
TGGGACTTTCCTACTTGGCAGTACATCTACGTATTAGTCATCGCTATTACCATGGTGATGCGGTTTTGGC
AGTACATCAATGGGCGTGGATAGCGGTTTGACTCACGGGGATTTCCAAGTCTCCACCCCATTGACGTCAA
TGGGAGTTTGTTTTGGCACCAAAATCAACGGGACTTTCCAAAATGTCGTAACAACTCCGCCCCATTGACG
CAAATGGGCGGTAGGCGTGTACGGTGGGAGGTCTATATAAGCAGAGCTCTCCCTATCAGTGATAGAGATC
TCCCTATCAGTGATAGAGATCGTCGACGAGCTCGTTTAGTGAACCGTCAGATCGCCTGGAGACGCCATCC
ACGCTGTTTTGACCTCCATAGAAGACACCGGGACCGATCCAGCCTCCGGACTCTAGCGTTTAAACTTAAG
CTTGGTACCGAGCTCGGATCCACTAGTCCAGTGTGGTGGAATTCTGCAGATATCCAGCACAGTGGCGGCC
GATGGGACCGGCTGCCAAGCGCGTGAAACTCGATGGCGTGAGCAAGGGCGAGGAGGATAACATGGCCTCT
CTCCCAGCGACACATGAGTTACACATCTTTGGCTCCATCAACGGTGTGGACTTTGACATGGTGGGTCAGG
GCACCGGCAATCCAAATGATGGTTATGAGGAGTTAAACCTGAAGTCCACCAAGGGTGACCTCCAGTTCTC
CCCCTGGATTCTGGTCCCTCATATCGGGTATGGCTTCCATCAGTACCTGCCCTACCCTGACGGGATGTCG
CCTTTCCAGGCCGCAATGGTAGATGGCTCCGGATACCAAGTCCATCGCACAATGCAGTTTGAAGATGGTG
CCTCCCTTACTGTTAACTACCGCTACACCTACGAGGGAAGCCACATCAAAGGAGAGGCCCAGGTGAAGGG
GACTGGTTTCCCTGCTGACGGTCCTGTGATGACCAACTCGCTGACCGCTGCGGACTGGTGCAGGTCGAAG
AAGACTTACCCCAACGACAAAACCATCATCAGTACCTTTAAGTGGAGTTACACCACTGGAAATGGCAAGC
GCTACCGGAGCACTGCGCGGACCACCTACACCTTTGCCAAGCCAATGGCGGCTAACTATCTGAAGAACCA
GCCGATGTACGTGTTCCGTAAGACGGAACTCAAGCACTCCAAGACCGAACTCAACTTCAAGGAGTGGCAA
AAGGCCTTTACCGATGTGATGGGCATGGACGAGCTGTACAAGGGCGGCTCGTACGTGTACAAGTCTGCGG
AGAGCGGCCCTGGGACGAGATTGAGAAATCTGCCAGTAATGGGGGATGGACTAGAAACTTCCCAAATGTC
TACAACACAGGCCCAGGCCCAACCCCAGCCAGCCAACGCAGCCAGCACCAACCCCCCGCCCCCAGAGACC
TCCAACCCTAACAAGCCCAAGAGGCAG
[300 nt withheld, positions 1988-2287]
AAAATAAATGAGCTACCCACAGAAGAAACCGAGATCATGATAGTCCAGGCAAAAGGAAGAGGACGTGGGA
GGAAAGAAACAGGGACAGCAAAACCTGGCGTTTCCACGGTACCAAACACAACTCAAGCATCGACTCCTCC
GCAGACCCAGACCCCTCAGCCGAATCCTCCTCCTGTGCAGGCCACGCCTCACCCCTTCCCTGCCGTCACC
CCGGACCTCATCGTCCAGACCCCTGTCATGACAGTGGTGCCTCCCCAGCCACTGCAGACGCCCCCGCCAG
TGCCCCCCCAGCCACAACCCCCACCCGCTCCAGCTCCCCAGCCCGTACAGAGCCACCCACCCATCATCGC
GGCCACCCCACAGCCTGTGAAGACAAAGAAGGGAGTGAAGAGGAAAGCAGACACCACCACCCCCACCACC
ATTGACCCCATTCACGAGCCACCCTCGCTGCCCCCGGAGCCCAAGACCACCAAGCTGGGCCAGCGGCGGG
AGAGCAGCCGGCCTGTGAAACCTCCAAAGAAGGACGTGCCCGACTCTCAGCAGCACCCAGCACCAGAGAA
GAGCAGCAAGGTCTCGGAGCAGCTCAAGTGCTGCAGCGGCATCCTCAAGGAGATGTTTGCCAAGAAGCAC
GCCGCCTACGCCTGGCCCTTCTACAAGCCTGTGGACGTGGAGGCACTGGGCCTACACGACTACTGTGACA
TCATCAAGCACCCCATGGACATGAGCACAATCAAGTCTAAACTGGAGGCCCGTGAGTACCGTGATGCTCA
GGAGTTTGGTGCTGACGTCCGATTGATGTTCTCCAACTGCTATAAGTACAACCCTCCTGACCATGAGGTG
GTGGCCATGGCCCGCAAGCTCCAGGATGTGTTCGAAATGCGCTTTGCCAAGATGCCGGACGAGCCTGAGG
AGCCAGTGGTGGCCGTGTCCTCCCCGGCAGTGCCCCCTCCCACCAAGGTTGTGGCCCCGCCCTCATCCAG
CGACAGCAGCAGCGATAGCTCCTCGGACAGTGACAGTTCGACTGATGACTCTGAGGAGGAGCGAGCCCAG
CGGCTGGCTGAGCTCCAGGAGCAGCTCAAAGCCGTGCACGAGCAGCTTGCAGCCCTCTCTCAGCCCCAGC
AGAACAAACCAAAGAAAAAGGAGAAAGACAAGAAGGAAAAGAAAAAAGAAAAGCACAAAAGGAAAGAGGA
AGTGGAAGAGAATAAAAAAAGCAAAGCCAAGGAACCTCCTCCTAAAAAGACGAAGAAAAATAATAGCAGC
AACAGCAATGTGAGCAAGAAGGAGCCAGCGCCCATGAAGAGCAAGCCCCCTCCCACGTATGAG
[249 nt withheld, positions 3611-3859]
GAGAAAGTTGATGTGATTGCCGGCTCCTCCAAGATGAAGGGCTTCTCGTCCTCAGAGTCGGAGAGCTCCA
GTGAGTCCAGCTCCTCTGACAGCGAAGACTCCGAAACACCTGCTCCTGAGGCACCCAAGGAAATCCCACC
AGAAGCTGTGAAGGAGTATGTTGACATCATGGAATGGCTGGTGGGGACTCACTTGGCCACTGGGGAGTCA
GATGGAAAACAAGAGGAAGAAGGGCAGCAGCAGGAGGAGGAAGGGATGTATCCAGATCCAGGTCTCCTGA
GCTACATCAATGAGCTGTGTTCTCAGAAGGTCTTTGTCTCCAAGGTGGAGGCTGTCATTCACCCTCAATT
TCTGGCAGATCTGCTGTCCCCAGAAAAACAGAGAGATCCCTTGGCCTTAATTGAGGAGCTAGAGCAAGAA
GAAGGACTCACTCTTGCCCAGCTGGTCCAGAAGCGACTCATGGCCTTGGAAGAGGAGGAAGATGCAGAGG
CGCCTCCAAGTTTCAGTGGCGCTCAGTTGGACTCAAGTCCTTCTGGTTCTGTTGAGGATGAAGATGGGGA
TGGCTCGACCTGATCATAGTGAGGCTCGAGTCTAGAGGGCCCGTTTAAACCCGCTGATCAGCCTCGACTG
TGCCTTCTAGTTGCCAGCCATCTGTTGTTTGCCCCTCCCCCGTGCCTTCCTTGACCCTGGAAGGTGCCAC
TCCCACTGTCCTTTCCTAATAAAATGAGGAAATTGCATCGCATTGTCTGAGTAGGTGTCATTCTATTCTG
GGGGGTGGGGTGGGGCAGGACAGCAAGGGGGAGGATTGGGAAGACAATAGCAGGCATGCTGGGGATGCGG
TGGGCTCTATGGCTTCTGAGGCGGAAAGAACCAGCTGGGGCTCTAGGGGGTATCCCC
[124 nt withheld, positions 4757-4880]
C
[91 nt withheld, positions 4882-4972]
AGGGTGATGGTTCACGTACCTAGAAGTTCCTATTCCGAAGTTCCTATTCTCTAGAAAGTATAGGAACTTC
CTTGGCCAAAAAGCCTGAACTCACCGCGACGTCTGTCGAGAAGTTTCTGATCGAAAAGTTCGACAGCGTC
TCCGACCTGATGCAGCTCTCGGAGGGCGAAGAATCTCGTGCTTTCAGCTTCGATGTAGGAGGGCGTGGAT
ATGTCCTGCGGGTAAATAGCTGCGCCGATGGTTTCTACAAAGATCGTTATGTTTATCGGCACTTTGCATC
GGCCGCGCTCCCGATTCCGGAAGTGCTTGACATTGGGGAATTCAGCGAGAGCCTGACCTATTGCATCTCC
CGCCGTGCACAGGGTGTCACGTTGCAAGACCTGCCTGAAACCGAACTGCCCGCTGTTCTGCAGCCGGTCG
CGGAGGCCATGGATGCGATCGCTGCGGCCGATCTTAGCCAGACGAGCGGGTTCGGCCCATTCGGACCGCA
AGGAATCGGTCAATACACTACATGGCGTGATTTCATATGCGCGATTGCTGATCCCCATGTGTATCACTGG
CAAACTGTGATGGACGACACCGTCAGTGCGTCCGTCGCGCAGGCTCTCGATGAGCTGATGCTTTGGGCCG
AGGACTGCCCCGAAGTCCGGCACCTCGTGCACGCGGATTTCGGCTCCAACAATGTCCTGACGGACAATGG
CCGCATAACAGCGGTCATTGACTGGAGCGAGGCGATGTTCGGGGATTCCCAATACGAGGTCGCCAACATC
TTCTTCTGGAGGCCGTGGTTGGCTTGTATGGAGCAGCAGACGCGCTACTTCGAGCGGAGGCATCCGGAGC
TTGCAGGATCGCCGCGGCTCCGGGCGTATATGCTCCGCATTGGTCTTGACCAACTCTATCAGAGCTTGGT
TGACGGCAATTTCGATGATGCAGCTTGGGCGCAGGGTCGATGCGACGCAATCGTCCGATCCGGAGCCGGG
ACTGTCGGGCGTACACAAATCGCCCGCAGAAGCGCGGCCGTCTGGACCGATGGCTGTGTAGAAGTACTCG
CCGATAGTGGAAACCGACGCCCCAGCACTCGTCCGAGGGCAAAGGAATAGCACGTACTACGAGATTTCGA
TTCCACCGCCGCCTTCTATGAAAGGTTGGGCTTCGGAATCGTTTTCCGGGACGCCGGCTGGATGATCCTC
CAGCGCGGGGATCTCATGCTGGAGTTCTTCGCCCACCCCAACTTGTTTATTGCAGCTTATAATGGTTACA
AATAAAGCAATAGCATCACAAATTTCACAAATAAAGCATTTTTTTCACTGCATTCTAGTTGTGGTTTGTC
CAAACTCATCAATGTATCTTATCATGTCTGTATACCGTCGACCTCTAGCTAGAGCTTGGCGTAATCATGG
TCATAGCTGTTTCCTGTGTGAAATTGTTATCCGCTCACAATTCCACACAACATACGAGCCGGAAGCATAA
AGTGTAAAGCCTGGGGTGCCTAATGAGTGAGCTAACTCACATTAATTGCGTTGCGCTCACTGCCCGCTTT
CCAGTCGGGAAACCTGTCGTGCCAGCTGCATTAATGAATCGGCCAACGCGCGGGGAGAGGCGGTTTGCGT
ATTGGGCGCTCTTCCGCTTCCTCGCTCACTGACTCGCTGCGCTCGGTCGTTCGGCTGCGGCGAGCGGTAT
CAGCTCACTCAAAGGCGGTAATACGGTTATCCACAGAATCAGGGGATAACGCAGGAAAGAACATGTGAGC
AAAAGGCCAGCAAAAGGCCAGGAACCGTAAAAAGGCCGCGTTGCTGGCGTTTTTCCATAGGCTCCGCCCC
CCTGACGAGCATCACAAAAATCGACGCTCAAGTCAGAGGTGGCGAAACCCGACAGGACTATAAAGATACC
AGGCGTTTCCCCCTGGAAGCTCCCTCGTGCGCTCTCCTGTTCCGACCCTGCCGCTTACCGGATACCTGTC
CGCCTTTCTCCCTTCGGGAAGCGTGGCGCTTTCTCATAGCTCACGCTGTAGGTATCTCAGTTCGGTGTAG
GTCGTTCGCTCCAAGCTGGGCTGTGTGCACGAACCCCCCGTTCAGCCCGACCGCTGCGCCTTATCCGGTA
ACTATCGTCTTGAGTCCAACCCGGTAAGACACGACTTATCGCCACTGGCAGCAGCCACTGGTAACAGGAT
TAGCAGAGCGAGGTATGTAGGCGGTGCTACAGAGTTCTTGAAGTGGTGGCCTAACTACGGCTACACTAGA
AGAACAGTATTTGGTATCTGCGCTCTGCTGAAGCCAGTTACCTTCGGAAAAAGAGTTGGTAGCTCTTGAT
CCGGCAAACAAACCACCGCTGGTAGCGGTGGTTTTTTTGTTTGCAAGCAGCAGATTACGCGCAGAAAAAA
AGGATCTCAAGAAGATCCTTTGATCTTTTCTACGGGGTCTGACGCTCAGTGGAACGAAAACTCACGTTAA
GGGATTTTGGTCATGAGATTATCAAAAAGGATCTTCACCTAGATCCTTTTAAATTAAAAATGAAGTTTTA
AATCAATCTAAAGTATATATGAGTAAACTTGGTCTGACAGTTACCAATGCTTAATCAGTGAGGCACCTAT
CTCAGCGATCTGTCTATTTCGTTCATCCATAGTTGCCTGACTCCCCGTCGTGTAGATAACTACGATACGG
GAGGGCTTACCATCTGGCCCCAGTGCTGCAATGATACCGCGAGACCCACGCTCACCGGCTCCAGATTTAT
CAGCAATAAACCAGCCAGCCGGAAGGGCCGAGCGCAGAAGTGGTCCTGCAACTTTATCCGCCTCCATCCA
GTCTATTAATTGTTGCCGGGAAGCTAGAGTAAGTAGTTCGCCAGTTAATAGTTTGCGCAACGTTGTTGCC
ATTGCTACAGGCATCGTGGTGTCACGCTCGTCGTTTGGTATGGCTTCATTCAGCTCCGGTTCCCAACGAT
CAAGGCGAGTTACATGATCCCCCATGTTGTGCAAAAAAGCGGTTAGCTCCTTCGGTCCTCCGATCGTTGT
CAGAAGTAAGTTGGCCGCAGTGTTATCACTCATGGTTATGGCAGCACTGCATAATTCTCTTACTGTCATG
CCATCCGTAAGATGCTTTTCTGTGACTGGTGAGTACTCAACCAAGTCATTCTGAGAATAGTGTATGCGGC
GACCGAGTTGCTCTTGCCCGGCGTCAATACGGGATAATACCGCGCCACATAGCAGAACTTTAAAAGTGCT
CATCATTGGAAAACGTTCTTCGGGGCGAAAACTCTCAAGGATCTTACCGCTGTTGAGATCCAGTTCGATG
TAACCCACTCGTGCACCCAACTGATCTTCAGCATCTTTTACTTTCACCAGCGTTTCTGGGTGAGCAAAAA
CAGGAAGGCAAAATGCCGCAAAAAAGGGAATAAGGGCGACACGGAAATGTTGAATACTCATACTCTTCCT
TTTTCAATATTATTGAAGCATTTATCAGGGTTATTGTCTCATGAGCGGATACATATTTGAATGTATTTAG
AAAAATAAACAAATAGGGGTTCCGCGCACATTTCCCCGAAAAGTGCCACCTGACGTC
Features (pLannotate 1.2.2; 23 found; start..end, strand, type, name):
     28..80      -  misc_feature   bom (fragment): basis of mobility region from pBR322
    235..614     +  enhancer       CMV enhancer: human cytomegalovirus immediate early enhancer
    615..818     +  promoter       CMV promoter: human cytomegalovirus (CMV) immediate early promoter
    820..839     +  promoter       PLtetO-1 promoter (fragment): modified phage lambda PL promoter with tet operator sites (Lutz and Bujard, 1997)
    841..860     +  promoter       PLtetO-1 promoter (fragment): modified phage lambda PL promoter with tet operator sites (Lutz and Bujard, 1997)
    868..901     +  promoter       TRE3GV promoter (fragment): 3rd-generation Tet-responsive promoter that can be activated by binding of Tet-On® 3G, optimized for retroviral and lentiviral vectors
   1088..1792    +  CDS            mNeonGreen: mNeonGreen is a basic (constitutively fluorescent) green/yellow fluorescent protein published in 2013, derived from Branchiostoma lanceolatum. It is reported to be a very rapidly-maturing monomer with moderate acid sensitivity.
   1814..3988    +  CDS            BRD4 (fragment) (sequence partly withheld): BRD4_HUMAN - Also known as HUNK1. Experimental evidence at protein level: Swiss-Prot protein existence level 1. [Isoform B]: Acts as a chromatin insulator in the DNA damage response pathway. Inhibits DNA damage response signaling by recruiting the condensin-2 complex to acetylated histones, leading to chromatin structure remodeling, insulating the region from DNA damage response by limiting spreading of histone H2AX/H2A.x phosphorylation. From Homo sapiens (Human).
   3968..4423    +  CDS            NUTM1 (fragment): NUTM1_HUMAN - Also known as C15orf55, NUT. Experimental evidence at protein level: Swiss-Prot protein existence level 1. Plays a role in the regulation of proliferation. Regulates TERT expression by modulating SP1 binding to TERT promoter binding sites. From Homo sapiens (Human).
   4487..4711    +  polyA_signal   bGH poly(A) signal: bovine growth hormone polyadenylation signal
   4715..4736    +  promoter       SV40 promoter (fragment): SV40 enhancer and early promoter
   4757..4990    +  rep_origin     f1 ori (fragment) (sequence partly withheld): f1 bacteriophage origin of replication; arrow indicates direction of (+) strand synthesis
   4995..5042    +  protein_bind   FRT: FLP-mediated recombination occurs in the 8-bp core sequence TCTAGAAA (Turan and Bode, 2011). FLP recombinase from the Saccharomyces cerevisiae 2μ plasmid
   5050..6072    +  CDS            HygR: aminoglycoside phosphotransferase from E. coli; aph(4)-Ia; confers resistance to hygromycin
   6082..6207    +  CDS            ble (fragment): BLE_KLEPN - Experimental evidence at protein level: Swiss-Prot protein existence level 1. Binding protein with a strong affinity to the bleomycin family of antibiotics. Binds to CL990; an antimitotic-antibiotic compound. From Klebsiella pneumoniae.
   6202..6323    +  polyA_signal   SV40 poly(A) signal: SV40 polyadenylation signal
   6396..6412    -  protein_bind   lac operator: The lac repressor binds to the lac operator to inhibit transcription in E. coli. This inhibition can be relieved by adding lactose or isopropyl-β-D-thiogalactopyranoside (IPTG). lac repressor encoded by lacI
   6420..6450    -  promoter       lac promoter: promoter for the E. coli lac operon
   6465..6486    -  protein_bind   CAP binding site: CAP binding activates transcription in the presence of cAMP. E. coli catabolite activator protein
   6499..6591    -  CDS            lacI (fragment): lac repressor; lacI; The lac repressor binds to the lac operator to inhibit transcription in E. coli. This inhibition can be relieved by adding lactose or isopropyl-β-D-thiogalactopyranoside (IPTG).
   6774..7362    -  rep_origin     ori: high-copy-number ColE1/pMB1/pBR322/pUC origin of replication
   7533..8393    -  CDS            AmpR: β-lactamase; bla; confers resistance to ampicillin, carbenicillin, and related antibiotics
   8394..8498    -  promoter       AmpR promoter: bla
