[The description below was written by a language model from this plasmid's Addgene catalogue record and pLannotate feature annotations shown in this document.]
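Description:
pcDNA5-FRT/TO-mNeonGreen-BRD4-NUT(MIN) is a mammalian expression plasmid of about 8.5 kb built on the pcDNA5/FRT/TO backbone, designed for tetracycline-inducible expression from a single defined genomic site. In bacteria it is maintained at high copy through a ColE1/pUC-type origin and selected with ampicillin via the β-lactamase gene. The expression cassette uses the CMV enhancer and immediate-early promoter followed by two short tet operator elements (annotated as PLtetO-1 fragments). Transcription is therefore held off in cells that express the Tet repressor and is switched on by adding tetracycline or doxycycline. A bovine growth hormone polyadenylation signal terminates the transcript.

The open reading frame encodes human BRD4-NUT, the fusion oncoprotein, tagged at its N terminus with the monomeric green-yellow fluorescent protein mNeonGreen. The depositor notes also mention an NLS, which is not separately annotated. In this "MIN" variant most of NUT (NUTM1) has been deleted, leaving only residues 355-505 joined to the BRD4 portion. The insert was cloned between EcoRV and XhoI sites, both of which are preserved.

Downstream lies an FRT site placed directly in front of a hygromycin resistance gene that has no annotated promoter of its own, followed by an SV40 polyadenylation signal. When the plasmid is co-transfected with a Flp recombinase expression vector, as the depositors describe, it integrates at a matching FRT site in the host cell genome. In this system, that integration is what allows hygromycin resistance to be expressed, so stable isogenic lines can be selected. According to the associated publication, the construct served to examine how regions of BRD4-NUT contribute to condensate formation and gene expression.
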