Addgene plasmid #204695: pcDNA5-FRT/TO-mNeonGreen-BRD4-NUT(MIN)
Purpose: This plasmid allows for inducible expression of BRD4-NUT(MIN) mutant fusion tagged with mNeonGreen, in mammalian cells.
Depositing lab: Michael Rosen. Publication: Molecular features driving condensate formation and gene expression by the BRD4-NUT fusion oncoprotein are overlapping but distinct. Kosno M, Currie SL, Kumar A, Xing C, Rosen MK. Sci Rep. 2023 Jul 24;13(1):11907. doi: 10.1038/s41598-023-39102-9. PubMed 37488172.
Backbone
  Vector backbone: pcDNA5
  Backbone manufacturer: Thermo Fisher Scientific
  Backbone size w/o insert (bp): 5160
  Vector type: Mammalian Expression
Growth in bacteria
  Bacterial resistance: Ampicillin, 100 μg/mL
  Growth temperature: 37°C
  Growth strain: DH5alpha
  Copy number: High Copy
Gene/Insert
  Gene/Insert name: BRD4-NUT(MIN)
  Species: H. sapiens (human)
  Insert size (bp): 3381
  Mutation: deletion of majority of NUT, retaining only amino acids 355-505
  Entrez Gene: BRD4 (a.k.a. CAP, CDLS6, FSHRG4, HUNK1, HUNKI, MCAP); NUTM1 (a.k.a. C15orf55, FAM22H, NUT)
  Promoter: CMV
  Tag / fusion protein: mNeonGreen (N terminal on insert)
  Cloning method: Restriction Enzyme; 5′ cloning site EcoRV (not destroyed); 3′ cloning site XhoI (not destroyed)
  Sequencing primers: 5′ CCATAGAAGACACCGGGACCGATCC; 3′ TAGAAGGCACAGTCGAGG
Terms and licenses: Academic/Nonprofit Terms; Industry Terms: Not Available to Industry
Depositor comments: NLS, mNeonGreen other inserts are a fusion of two genes / All our plasmids are pcDNA5-FRT/TO and are used in a co-transfection with Flp recombinase expression vector, pOG44.
How to cite: pcDNA5-FRT/TO-mNeonGreen-BRD4-NUT(MIN) was a gift from Michael Rosen (Addgene plasmid # 204695 ; http://n2t.net/addgene:204695 ; RRID:Addgene_204695)
