>Addgene plasmid #204695 | pcDNA5-FRT/TO-mNeonGreen-BRD4-NUT(MIN) | depositor partial sequence | sequence record 402665 | pcDNA5-FRT/TO-mNeonGreen-BRD4-NUT(MIN) sequence 3434 bps
ATTCTGCAGATATCCAGCACAGTGGCGGCCGATGGGACCGGCTGCCAAGCGCGTGAAACTCGATGGCGTG
AGCAAGGGCGAGGAGGATAACATGGCCTCTCTCCCAGCGACACATGAGTTACACATCTTTGGCTCCATCA
ACGGTGTGGACTTTGACATGGTGGGTCAGGGCACCGGCAATCCAAATGATGGTTATGAGGAGTTAAACCT
GAAGTCCACCAAGGGTGACCTCCAGTTCTCCCCCTGGATTCTGGTCCCTCATATCGGGTATGGCTTCCAT
CAGTACCTGCCCTACCCTGACGGGATGTCGCCTTTCCAGGCCGCAATGGTAGATGGCTCCGGATACCAAG
TCCATCGCACAATGCAGTTTGAAGATGGTGCCTCCCTTACTGTTAACTACCGCTACACCTACGAGGGAAG
CCACATCAAAGGAGAGGCCCAGGTGAAGGGGACTGGTTTCCCTGCTGACGGTCCTGTGATGACCAACTCG
CTGACCGCTGCGGACTGGTGCAGGTCGAAGAAGACTTACCCCAACGACAAAACCATCATCAGTACCTTTA
AGTGGAGTTACACCACTGGAAATGGCAAGCGCTACCGGAGCACTGCGCGGACCACCTACACCTTTGCCAA
GCCAATGGCGGCTAACTATCTGAAGAACCAGCCGATGTACGTGTTCCGTAAGACGGAACTCAAGCACTCC
AAGACCGAACTCAACTTCAAGGAGTGGCAAAAGGCCTTTACCGATGTGATGGGCATGGACGAGCTGTACA
AGGGCGGCTCGTACGTGTACAAGTCTGCGGAGAGCGGCCCTGGGACGAGATTGAGAAATCTGCCAGTAAT
GGGGGATGGACTAGAAACTTCCCAAATGTCTACAACACAGGCCCAGGCCCAACCCCAGCCAGCCAACGCA
GCCAGCACCAACCCCCCGCCCCCAGAGACCTCCAACCCTAACAAGCCCAAGAGGCAG
[300 nt withheld, positions 968-1267]
AAAATAAATGAGCTACCCACAGAAGAAACCGAGATCATGATAGTCCAGGCAAAAGGAAGAGGACGTGGGA
GGAAAGAAACAGGGACAGCAAAACCTGGCGTTTCCACGGTACCAAACACAACTCAAGCATCGACTCCTCC
GCAGACCCAGACCCCTCAGCCGAATCCTCCTCCTGTGCAGGCCACGCCTCACCCCTTCCCTGCCGTCACC
CCGGACCTCATCGTCCAGACCCCTGTCATGACAGTGGTGCCTCCCCAGCCACTGCAGACGCCCCCGCCAG
TGCCCCCCCAGCCACAACCCCCACCCGCTCCAGCTCCCCAGCCCGTACAGAGCCACCCACCCATCATCGC
GGCCACCCCACAGCCTGTGAAGACAAAGAAGGGAGTGAAGAGGAAAGCAGACACCACCACCCCCACCACC
ATTGACCCCATTCACGAGCCACCCTCGCTGCCCCCGGAGCCCAAGACCACCAAGCTGGGCCAGCGGCGGG
AGAGCAGCCGGCCTGTGAAACCTCCAAAGAAGGACGTGCCCGACTCTCAGCAGCACCCAGCACCAGAGAA
GAGCAGCAAGGTCTCGGAGCAGCTCAAGTGCTGCAGCGGCATCCTCAAGGAGATGTTTGCCAAGAAGCAC
GCCGCCTACGCCTGGCCCTTCTACAAGCCTGTGGACGTGGAGGCACTGGGCCTACACGACTACTGTGACA
TCATCAAGCACCCCATGGACATGAGCACAATCAAGTCTAAACTGGAGGCCCGTGAGTACCGTGATGCTCA
GGAGTTTGGTGCTGACGTCCGATTGATGTTCTCCAACTGCTATAAGTACAACCCTCCTGACCATGAGGTG
GTGGCCATGGCCCGCAAGCTCCAGGATGTGTTCGAAATGCGCTTTGCCAAGATGCCGGACGAGCCTGAGG
AGCCAGTGGTGGCCGTGTCCTCCCCGGCAGTGCCCCCTCCCACCAAGGTTGTGGCCCCGCCCTCATCCAG
CGACAGCAGCAGCGATAGCTCCTCGGACAGTGACAGTTCGACTGATGACTCTGAGGAGGAGCGAGCCCAG
CGGCTGGCTGAGCTCCAGGAGCAGCTCAAAGCCGTGCACGAGCAGCTTGCAGCCCTCTCTCAGCCCCAGC
AGAACAAACCAAAGAAAAAGGAGAAAGACAAGAAGGAAAAGAAAAAAGAAAAGCACAAAAGGAAAGAGGA
AGTGGAAGAGAATAAAAAAAGCAAAGCCAAGGAACCTCCTCCTAAAAAGACGAAGAAAAATAATAGCAGC
AACAGCAATGTGAGCAAGAAGGAGCCAGCGCCCATGAAGAGCAAGCCCCCTCCCACGTATGAG
[249 nt withheld, positions 2591-2839]
GAGAAAGTTGATGTGATTGCCGGCTCCTCCAAGATGAAGGGCTTCTCGTCCTCAGAGTCGGAGAGCTCCA
GTGAGTCCAGCTCCTCTGACAGCGAAGACTCCGAAACACCTGCTCCTGAGGCACCCAAGGAAATCCCACC
AGAAGCTGTGAAGGAGTATGTTGACATCATGGAATGGCTGGTGGGGACTCACTTGGCCACTGGGGAGTCA
GATGGAAAACAAGAGGAAGAAGGGCAGCAGCAGGAGGAGGAAGGGATGTATCCAGATCCAGGTCTCCTGA
GCTACATCAATGAGCTGTGTTCTCAGAAGGTCTTTGTCTCCAAGGTGGAGGCTGTCATTCACCCTCAATT
TCTGGCAGATCTGCTGTCCCCAGAAAAACAGAGAGATCCCTTGGCCTTAATTGAGGAGCTAGAGCAAGAA
GAAGGACTCACTCTTGCCCAGCTGGTCCAGAAGCGACTCATGGCCTTGGAAGAGGAGGAAGATGCAGAGG
CGCCTCCAAGTTTCAGTGGCGCTCAGTTGGACTCAAGTCCTTCTGGTTCTGTTGAGGATGAAGATGGGGA
TGGCTCGACCTGATCATAGTGAGGCTCGAGTCTAG
